Addgene plasmid #224427: pET28a-AzaG
Purpose: Express AzaG in E. coli
Depositing lab: Emily Balskus. Depositing organization: Harvard University. Publication: Discovery of the Azaserine Biosynthetic Pathway Uncovers a Biological Route for alpha-Diazoester Production. Van Cura D, Ng TL, Huang J, Hager H, Hartwig JF, Keasling JD, Balskus EP. Angew Chem Int Ed Engl. 2023 Jul 10;62(28):e202304646. doi: 10.1002/anie.202304646. Epub 2023 May 31. PubMed 37151182.
Backbone
  Vector backbone: pET28a
  Backbone size w/o insert (bp): 5369
  Total vector size (bp): 6643
  Vector type: Bacterial Expression
Growth in bacteria
  Bacterial resistance: Kanamycin, 50 μg/mL
  Growth temperature: 37°C
  Growth strain: DH5alpha
  Copy number: High Copy
Gene/Insert
  Gene/Insert name: azaG
  Species: Glycomyces harbinensis ATCC 43155
  Tag / fusion protein: His6 (N terminal on backbone)
  Cloning method: Gibson Cloning
  Sequencing primers: 5′ T7; 3′ T7-term
Terms and licenses: Academic/Nonprofit Terms; Industry Terms: Not Available to Industry
How to cite: pET28a-AzaG was a gift from Emily Balskus (Addgene plasmid # 224427 ; http://n2t.net/addgene:224427 ; RRID:Addgene_224427)
