[The description below was written by a language model from this plasmid's Addgene catalogue record and pLannotate feature annotations shown in this document.]
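Description:
pET28a-AzaG is a bacterial expression plasmid built on the pET28a backbone for producing AzaG, a protein encoded by the azaG gene of Glycomyces harbinensis ATCC 43155, in E. coli. The associated publication concerns the azaserine biosynthetic pathway, but the record does not state AzaG's enzymatic function. The catalogue lists a total size of about 6.6 kb, in close agreement with the sequenced record. The plasmid is selected with kanamycin through the KanR aminoglycoside phosphotransferase gene and replicates from a ColE1/pBR322-type origin. The adjacent bom and rop elements are typical of pBR322-derived pET vectors, although the catalogue lists it as high copy. An f1 origin is also present. Short fragments annotated as TcR, an AmpR promoter fragment and a predicted E. coli protein appear to be backbone remnants or automated-annotation matches rather than functional parts.

The expression cassette follows the standard pET arrangement: a T7 promoter followed by a lac operator, the T7 gene 10 ribosome binding site, an N-terminal His6 tag (picked up by the annotation software as a fragment of a composite tag) and a thrombin cleavage site. The azaG coding sequence, inserted by Gibson cloning, is not annotated itself but would occupy the unannotated gap upstream of the T7 terminator. A downstream His-tag sequence from the backbone is also detected, though the record lists only the N-terminal tag, so whether it is translated is not stated. The plasmid-borne lacI gene supplies lac repressor, keeping transcription off until induction with IPTG in a host that provides T7 RNA polymerase. The His tag would allow affinity purification of recombinant AzaG.
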