Features (pLannotate 1.2.2; 20 found; start..end, strand, type, name):
      8..26      +  promoter       T7 promoter: promoter for bacteriophage T7 RNA polymerase
     27..51      +  protein_bind   lac operator: The lac repressor binds to the lac operator to inhibit transcription in E. coli. This inhibition can be relieved by adding lactose or isopropyl-β-D-thiogalactopyranoside (IPTG). lac repressor encoded by lacI
     66..88      +  RBS            RBS: efficient ribosome binding site from bacteriophage T7 gene 10 (Olins and Rangwala, 1989)
    107..123     +  CDS            capTEV™ (fragment): composite tag for in vivo biotinylation, TEV protease cleavage, and 6xHis tagging
    134..151     +  CDS            thrombin site: thrombin recognition and cleavage site
   1511..1528    +  CDS            9xHis (fragment): 9xHis affinity tag
   1538..1587    +  CDS            SET1 (fragment): solubility-enhancement tag derived from T7 phage gene 10B
   1595..1642    +  terminator     T7 terminator: transcription terminator for bacteriophage T7 RNA polymerase
   1679..2107    +  rep_origin     f1 ori (sequence partly withheld): f1 bacteriophage origin of replication; arrow indicates direction of (+) strand synthesis
   2160..2217    +  promoter       AmpR promoter (fragment): bla
   2226..3041    -  CDS            KanR: aminoglycoside phosphotransferase; aph(3')-Ia; confers resistance to kanamycin in bacteria or G418 (Geneticin®) in eukaryotes
   3163..3751    +  rep_origin     ori: high-copy-number ColE1/pMB1/pBR322/pUC origin of replication
   3937..4076    -  misc_feature   bom: basis of mobility region from pBR322
   4178..4369    -  CDS            rop: Rop protein, which maintains plasmids at low copy number; rop
   4386..4766    +  CDS            YPB1_ECOLX: Protein predicted: Swiss-Prot protein existence level 4. From Escherichia coli.
   4838..5129    -  CDS            TcR (fragment): tetracycline efflux protein; tet; confers resistance to tetracycline
   5144..5165    -  protein_bind   CAP binding site: CAP binding activates transcription in the presence of cAMP. E. coli catabolite activator protein
   5178..6260    -  CDS            lacI: lac repressor; lacI; The lac repressor binds to the lac operator to inhibit transcription in E. coli. This inhibition can be relieved by adding lactose or isopropyl-β-D-thiogalactopyranoside (IPTG).
   6261..6338    -  promoter       lacI promoter: lacI
   6346..6625    -  CDS            TcR (fragment): tetracycline efflux protein; tet; confers resistance to tetracycline
>Addgene plasmid #224427 | pET28a-AzaG | addgene full sequence | sequence record 443666 | Addgene NGS Result
GCGAAATTAATACGACTCACTATAGGGGAATTGTGAGCGGATAACAATTCCCCTCTAGAAATAATTTTGT
TTAACTTTAAGAAGGAGATATACCATGGGCAGCAGCCATCATCATCATCATCACAGCAGCGGCCTGGTGC
CGCGCGGCAGCCATATGGGAACCGCACCTCAGCACCATTCGACATCCGATGATCCGACGCCCCACCTCCG
GATCGTCGGCATCGGCGCCGGCCCGGCCAACCTCAGCCTGGCGGCCCTGCTGCACGGCGACGCCGCGCAG
CCGCACCGGTTCTTCGACCGCAAGGCCGACTTCACCTGGCACGACGACCAGCTCATCACCGGCGCGACCC
TCCAGGTGTCGATCTTCAAGGACCTGGTGAGCCTCTCCGACCCGACCAACCGGTTCTCGTTCCTGTCCTA
CCTCCACGAGCACGGGCGGACCTACCACTTCCTGAACGCCAAGTTCGCCGAGGTGCCGCGCACCGAGTTC
CGCAACTACCTGGCCTGGGCCGCGCGGAGCAACGAGAACATCGCCTTCGGCGAATCGGTCGAGCGCGTCG
ACTTCGACGGGGTCTTCCACGTCACCACCGACCGGCGCCGCGTCACGGCCGACAACCTCGCCGTCGGCGT
CGGCACCGTCCCGTGGGTCCCCGACTTCGTCCGGCCCCACCGGGGCCCCACCCAGTTCCACGTCAGCGAG
CACCTGAGCCGCTCGAAGGCCCTGGGCGGCAAGCGCGTCGCCGTCGTCGGCGGCGGCCAGTCCGGCGCCG
AGGCGTTCCTGGACCTGCTCTCGCGGCCCGAATCCGAACGGCCCCAGCGCGTCGTGTGGATCTCCCGGCG
CCGCAACTACTTCCCGATCGACGACTCGACCTTCACCAACGACTTCTTCATGCCCGACTACTCCGACTAC
TTCTTCCGGCTGCCCGAGGCCAAGCGGTCCGAGCTCATCTCGGCCCACCTGCTCGCCTCGGACGGCATCT
CGGAGTCCACGCTCCGCGCGATCTACCAGGAGCTGTACCGGCTCCAGTTCATCGAGCGCGACGAGCACCG
GTTCGGGCTGCTGCCCAACCGGACCGTCACCGCCGCCGACAGGGCCGGAGGCGGCGCGTGGGAGCTGACC
CTGCACCACAACGACGAGCCCGACCAGACCCAGTGCCTCGCGGTCGACGCGGTCGTGTGGGCCACCGGCT
TCCGGCCCGCCCCGAAGCCGTTCCTGGAACCGCTGCTCGACCGCATGGCGACCGAGCACGGCGAGTTCCG
CGTGGACGAGGACTTCGCGGCCGAGTGGGACGGCCCGCCGGACCGGAGCATCTTCGTGCAGAACGCGGTG
CGCGGCCAGCGCGGCCTGCCCGACGTCAACCTGAGCCTCAACGCCTGGCGGGCCCGGCGCATCGCCGACC
GCCTGCGCGGGCGCCCCGCCGCCGACCCGGCGATGTCGTTCATCGAGTGGTCGGCCAAGCACGCCAGGGA
GACGCAGTGGACGCTGTAGAAGCTTGCGGCCGCACTCGAGCACCACCACCACCACCACTGAGATCCGGCT
GCTAACAAAGCCCGAAAGGAAGCTGAGTTGGCTGCTGCCACCGCTGAGCAATAACTAGCATAACCCCTTG
GGGCCTCTAAACGGGTCTTGAGGGGTTTTTTGCTGAAAGGAGGAACTATATCCGGATTGGCGAATGGG
[124 nt withheld, positions 1679-1802]
C
[91 nt withheld, positions 1804-1894]
A
[49 nt withheld, positions 1896-1944]
CCTTTGACGTTGGAGTCCACGTTCTTT
[37 nt withheld, positions 1972-2008]
ACCCTATCTCGGTCTATTCTTTTGATTTATAAGGGATTTTGCCGATTTCGGCCTATTGGTTAAAAAATGA
GCTGATTTAACAAAAATTTAACGCGAATTTTAACAAAATATTAACGCTTACAATTTAGGTGGCACTTTTC
GGGGAAATGTGCGCGGAACCCCTATTTGTTTATTTTTCTAAATACATTCAAATATGTATCCGCTCATGAA
TTAATTCTTAGAAAAACTCATCGAGCATCAAATGAAACTGCAATTTATTCATATCAGGATTATCAATACC
ATATTTTTGAAAAAGCCGTTTCTGTAATGAAGGAGAAAACTCACCGAGGCAGTTCCATAGGATGGCAAGA
TCCTGGTATCGGTCTGCGATTCCGACTCGTCCAACATCAATACAACCTATTAATTTCCCCTCGTCAAAAA
TAAGGTTATCAAGTGAGAAATCACCATGAGTGACGACTGAATCCGGTGAGAATGGCAAAAGTTTATGCAT
TTCTTTCCAGACTTGTTCAACAGGCCAGCCATTACGCTCGTCATCAAAATCACTCGCATCAACCAAACCG
TTATTCATTCGTGATTGCGCCTGAGCGAGACGAAATACGCGATCGCTGTTAAAAGGACAATTACAAACAG
GAATCGAATGCAACCGGCGCAGGAACACTGCCAGCGCATCAACAATATTTTCACCTGAATCAGGATATTC
TTCTAATACCTGGAATGCTGTTTTCCCGGGGATCGCAGTGGTGAGTAACCATGCATCATCAGGAGTACGG
ATAAAATGCTTGATGGTCGGAAGAGGCATAAATTCCGTCAGCCAGTTTAGTCTGACCATCTCATCTGTAA
CATCATTGGCAACGCTACCTTTGCCATGTTTCAGAAACAACTCTGGCGCATCGGGCTTCCCATACAATCG
ATAGATTGTCGCACCTGATTGCCCGACATTATCGCGAGCCCATTTATACCCATATAAATCAGCATCCATG
TTGGAATTTAATCGCGGCCTAGAGCAAGACGTTTCCCGTTGAATATGGCTCATAACACCCCTTGTATTAC
TGTTTATGTAAGCAGACAGTTTTATTGTTCATGACCAAAATCCCTTAACGTGAGTTTTCGTTCCACTGAG
CGTCAGACCCCGTAGAAAAGATCAAAGGATCTTCTTGAGATCCTTTTTTTCTGCGCGTAATCTGCTGCTT
GCAAACAAAAAAACCACCGCTACCAGCGGTGGTTTGTTTGCCGGATCAAGAGCTACCAACTCTTTTTCCG
AAGGTAACTGGCTTCAGCAGAGCGCAGATACCAAATACTGTCCTTCTAGTGTAGCCGTAGTTAGGCCACC
ACTTCAAGAACTCTGTAGCACCGCCTACATACCTCGCTCTGCTAATCCTGTTACCAGTGGCTGCTGCCAG
TGGCGATAAGTCGTGTCTTACCGGGTTGGACTCAAGACGATAGTTACCGGATAAGGCGCAGCGGTCGGGC
TGAACGGGGGGTTCGTGCACACAGCCCAGCTTGGAGCGAACGACCTACACCGAACTGAGATACCTACAGC
GTGAGCTATGAGAAAGCGCCACGCTTCCCGAAGGGAGAAAGGCGGACAGGTATCCGGTAAGCGGCAGGGT
CGGAACAGGAGAGCGCACGAGGGAGCTTCCAGGGGGAAACGCCTGGTATCTTTATAGTCCTGTCGGGTTT
CGCCACCTCTGACTTGAGCGTCGATTTTTGTGATGCTCGTCAGGGGGGCGGAGCCTATGGAAAAACGCCA
GCAACGCGGCCTTTTTACGGTTCCTGGCCTTTTGCTGGCCTTTTGCTCACATGTTCTTTCCTGCGTTATC
CCCTGATTCTGTGGATAACCGTATTACCGCCTTTGAGTGAGCTGATACCGCTCGCCGCAGCCGAACGACC
GAGCGCAGCGAGTCAGTGAGCGAGGAAGCGGAAGAGCGCCTGATGCGGTATTTTCTCCTTACGCATCTGT
GCGGTATTTCACACCGCAATGGTGCACTCTCAGTACAATCTGCTCTGATGCCGCATAGTTAAGCCAGTAT
ACACTCCGCTATCGCTACGTGACTGGGTCATGGCTGCGCCCCGACACCCGCCAACACCCGCTGACGCGCC
CTGACGGGCTTGTCTGCTCCCGGCATCCGCTTACAGACAAGCTGTGACCGTCTCCGGGAGCTGCATGTGT
CAGAGGTTTTCACCGTCATCACCGAAACGCGCGAGGCAGCTGCGGTAAAGCTCATCAGCGTGGTCGTGAA
GCGATTCACAGATGTCTGCCTGTTCATCCGCGTCCAGCTCGTTGAGTTTCTCCAGAAGCGTTAATGTCTG
GCTTCTGATAAAGCGGGCCATGTTAAGGGCGGTTTTTTCCTGTTTGGTCACTGATGCCTCCGTGTAAGGG
GGATTTCTGTTCATGGGGGTAATGATACCGATGAAACGAGAGAGGATGCTCACGATACGGGTTACTGATG
ATGAACATGCCCGGTTACTGGAACGTTGTGAGGGTAAACAACTGGCGGTATGGATGCGGCGGGACCAGAG
AAAAATCACTCAGGGTCAATGCCAGCGCTTCGTTAATACAGATGTAGGTGTTCCACAGGGTAGCCAGCAG
CATCCTGCGATGCAGATCCGGAACATAATGGTGCAGGGCGCTGACTTCCGCGTTTCCAGACTTTACGAAA
CACGGAAACCGAAGACCATTCATGTTGTTGCTCAGGTCGCAGACGTTTTGCAGCAGCAGTCGCTTCACGT
TCGCTCGCGTATCGGTGATTCATTCTGCTAACCAGTAAGGCAACCCCGCCAGCCTAGCCGGGTCCTCAAC
GACAGGAGCACGATCATGCGCACCCGTGGGGCCGCCATGCCGGCGATAATGGCCTGCTTCTCGCCGAAAC
GTTTGGTGGCGGGACCAGTGACGAAGGCTTGAGCGAGGGCGTGCAAGATTCCGAATACCGCAAGCGACAG
GCCGATCATCGTCGCGCTCCAGCGAAAGCGGTCCTCGCCGAAAATGACCCAGAGCGCTGCCGGCACCTGT
CCTACGAGTTGCATGATAAAGAAGACAGTCATAAGTGCGGCGACGATAGTCATGCCCCGCGCCCACCGGA
AGGAGCTGACTGGGTTGAAGGCTCTCAAGGGCATCGGTCGAGATCCCGGTGCCTAATGAGTGAGCTAACT
TACATTAATTGCGTTGCGCTCACTGCCCGCTTTCCAGTCGGGAAACCTGTCGTGCCAGCTGCATTAATGA
ATCGGCCAACGCGCGGGGAGAGGCGGTTTGCGTATTGGGCGCCAGGGTGGTTTTTCTTTTCACCAGTGAG
ACGGGCAACAGCTGATTGCCCTTCACCGCCTGGCCCTGAGAGAGTTGCAGCAAGCGGTCCACGCTGGTTT
GCCCCAGCAGGCGAAAATCCTGTTTGATGGTGGTTAACGGCGGGATATAACATGAGCTGTCTTCGGTATC
GTCGTATCCCACTACCGAGATATCCGCACCAACGCGCAGCCCGGACTCGGTAATGGCGCGCATTGCGCCC
AGCGCCATCTGATCGTTGGCAACCAGCATCGCAGTGGGAACGATGCCCTCATTCAGCATTTGCATGGTTT
GTTGAAAACCGGACATGGCACTCCAGTCGCCTTCCCGTTCCGCTATCGGCTGAATTTGATTGCGAGTGAG
ATATTTATGCCAGCCAGCCAGACGCAGACGCGCCGAGACAGAACTTAATGGGCCCGCTAACAGCGCGATT
TGCTGGTGACCCAATGCGACCAGATGCTCCACGCCCAGTCGCGTACCGTCTTCATGGGAGAAAATAATAC
TGTTGATGGGTGTCTGGTCAGAGACATCAAGAAATAACGCCGGAACATTAGTGCAGGCAGCTTCCACAGC
AATGGCATCCTGGTCATCCAGCGGATAGTTAATGATCAGCCCACTGACGCGTTGCGCGAGAAGATTGTGC
ACCGCCGCTTTACAGGCTTCGACGCCGCTTCGTTCTACCATCGACACCACCACGCTGGCACCCAGTTGAT
CGGCGCGAGATTTAATCGCCGCGACAATTTGCGACGGCGCGTGCAGGGCCAGACTGGAGGTGGCAACGCC
AATCAGCAACGACTGTTTGCCCGCCAGTTGTTGTGCCACGCGGTTGGGAATGTAATTCAGCTCCGCCATC
GCCGCTTCCACTTTTTCCCGCGTTTTCGCAGAAACGTGGCTGGCCTGGTTCACCACGCGGGAAACGGTCT
GATAAGAGACACCGGCATACTCTGCGACATCGTATAACGTTACTGGTTTCACATTCACCACCCTGAATTG
ACTCTCTTCCGGGCGCTATCATGCCATACCGCGAAAGGTTTTGCGCCATTCGATGGTGTCCGGGATCTCG
ACGCTCTCCCTTATGCGACTCCTGCATTAGGAAGCAGCCCAGTAGTAGGTTGAGGCCGTTGAGCACCGCC
GCCGCAAGGAATGGTGCATGCAAGGAGATGGCGCCCAACAGTCCCCCGGCCACGGGGCCTGCCACCATAC
CCACGCCGAAACAAGCGCTCATGAGCCCGAAGTGGCGAGCCCGATCTTCCCCATCGGTGATGTCGGCGAT
ATAGGCGCCAGCAACCGCACCTGTGGCGCCGGTGATGCCGGCCACGATGCGTCCGGCGTAGAGGATCGAG
ATCTCGATCCC
